>Addgene plasmid #1837 | pRET.IL.PGK-TK | addgene partial sequence | sequence record 17037 | mPGK-F 5'-cattctgcacgcttcaaaag-3'
GCTGTTCTCCTCTTCCTCTCTCCGGGCCTTTCGACCTGCAGCGACCCGCTTAACAGCGTCAACAGCGTGC
CGCAGATCTTGGTGGCGTGAAACTCCCGCACCTCTTCGGCAAGCGCCTTGTAGAAGCGCGTATGGCTTCG
TACCCCTGCCATCAACACGCGTCTGCGTTCGACCAGGCTGCGCGTTCTCGCGGCCATAGCAACCGACGTA
CGGCGTTGCGCCCTCGCCGGCAGCAAGAAGCCACGGAAGTCCGCCTGGAGCAGAAAATGCCCACGCTACT
GCGGGTTTATATAGACGGTCCTCACGGGATGGGGAAAACCACCACCACGCAACTGCTGGTGGCCCTGGGT
TCGCGCGACGATATCGTCTACGTACCCGAGCCGATGACTTACTGGCAGGTGCTGGGGGCTTCCGAGACAA
TCGCGAACATCTACACCACACAACACCGCCTCGACCAGGGTGAGATATCGGCCGGGGACGCGGCGGTGGT
AATGACAAGCGCCCAGATAACAATGGGCATGCCTTATGCCGTGACCGACGCCGTTCTGGCTCCTCATATC
GGGGGGGAGGCTGGGAGCTCACATGCCCCGCCCCCGGCCCTCACCCTCATCTTCGACCGCCATCCCATCG
CCGCCCTCCTGTGCTACCCGGCCGCGCGATACCTTATGGGCAGCATGACCCCCCAGGCCGTGCTGGCGTT
CGTGGCCCTCATCCCGCCGACCTTGCCCGGCACAAACATCGTGTT
