[The description below was written by a language model from this plasmid's Addgene catalogue record.]
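Description:
pRET.IL.PGK-TK is a variant of the pRET (removable exon trap) family of retroviral gene-trap vectors, catalogued as an empty backbone with no separate insert and described as a "Type I" RET construct. It is classed as a mammalian expression, retroviral and Cre/lox vector. In bacteria it is maintained as a high-copy plasmid under ampicillin selection, and it carries a neomycin resistance marker for G418 selection in mammalian cells. According to the associated publication title, the RET system is a poly A-trap design intended for reversible disruption and expression monitoring of genes in living cells. In such a strategy, the selectable marker generally depends on capturing a polyadenylation signal from an endogenous gene at the integration site. The Cre/lox classification fits the "removable" nature of the trap, which would allow the integrated cassette to be excised by Cre recombinase. No feature table is provided, so the exact arrangement of LTRs, lox sites, splice elements and any reporter cannot be stated from this record.

The distinguishing feature of this version is its HSV thymidine kinase cassette, a standard negative-selection marker. Here it is driven by the PGK promoter, which the depositor describes as much stronger than the MC1 promoter used in other RET vectors. The modification was made specifically for a chromosomal deletion-bank project. The depositor cautions that virus production from this plasmid is virtually impossible, apparently because the PGK promoter or the PGK polyadenylation signal strongly inhibits transcription of the viral genome. The essential components can instead be excised as an XbaI–XbaI fragment, implying delivery as DNA rather than by retroviral infection.
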