Addgene plasmid #1837: pRET.IL.PGK-TK
Purpose: (Empty Backbone)
Depositing lab: Philip Leder. Depositing organization: Harvard Medical School. Publication: RET: a poly A-trap retrovirus vector for reversible disruption and expression monitoring of genes in living cells. Ishida Y, Leder P. Nucleic Acids Res 1999 Dec 15;27(24):e35. 10.1093/nar/27.24.e35 PubMed 10572187.
Backbone
  Vector backbone: pRET
  Vector type: Mammalian Expression, Retroviral, Cre/Lox
  Selectable markers: Neomycin (select with G418)
Growth in bacteria
  Bacterial resistance: Ampicillin, 100 μg/mL
  Growth temperature: 37°C
  Growth strain: DH5alpha
  Copy number: High Copy
Gene/Insert
  Gene/Insert name: None (alt names: retroviral RET construct; removable exon trap; Type I vector)
  Cloning method: Restriction Enzyme
  Sequencing primers: 5′ na
Terms and licenses: Academic/Nonprofit Terms; Industry Terms: Not Available to Industry
Depositor comments: See scanned map (#5). This is a modified RET vector exclusively for the DEL.BANK project (JC Schimenti, the Jackson Lab): the PGK promoter for the HSV-TK gene is much stronger than the MC1 promoter in other RET vectors. Virus production is virtually impossible. Either the PGK promoter or PGK poly A signal seems to be very inhibitory for the transcription of the virus genome. You can easily excise the essential components as an XbaI-XbaI fragment. (Leder #C-1024)
How to cite: pRET.IL.PGK-TK was a gift from Philip Leder (Addgene plasmid # 1837 ; http://n2t.net/addgene:1837 ; RRID:Addgene_1837)
